Addgene plasmid #12179: pIS1
Purpose: (Empty Backbone)
Depositing lab: David Bartel. Depositing organization: Whitehead Institute for Biomedical Research.
Backbone
  Vector backbone: pIS1
  Backbone manufacturer: Bartel Lab
  Backbone size (bp): 4085
  Vector type: Mammalian Expression, Luciferase
Growth in bacteria
  Bacterial resistance: Ampicillin, 100 μg/mL
  Growth temperature: 37°C
  Growth strain: DH5alpha
  Copy number: High Copy
Gene/Insert
  Gene/Insert name: None
  Cloning method: Restriction Enzyme
  Sequencing primers: 5′ n/a; 3′ EBV rev primer (GTGGTTTGTCCAAACTCATC)
Terms and licenses: Academic/Nonprofit Terms; Industry Terms: Not Available to Industry
Depositor comments: pIS1 was derived from pRL-TK by adding more cloning sites. The plasmid contains a renilla luciferase reporter driven by the HSV TK promoter. Search Addgene's vector database for more information on pRL-TK from Promega.
How to cite: pIS1 was a gift from David Bartel (Addgene plasmid # 12179 ; http://n2t.net/addgene:12179 ; RRID:Addgene_12179)
