[The description below was written by a language model from this plasmid's Addgene catalogue record and the feature table of its GenBank file.]
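Description:
pIS1 is a 4,085 bp empty-backbone mammalian expression and luciferase reporter plasmid, derived from the commercial Renilla control vector pRL-TK by the addition of extra cloning sites. It is maintained in E. coli through a high-copy ColE1/pUC-type origin of replication and selected with ampicillin by means of the bla (beta-lactamase) gene under its own promoter. No mammalian selection marker or eukaryotic origin is annotated, so the plasmid appears suited to transient transfection rather than stable maintenance.

The reporter unit is driven by the herpes simplex virus thymidine kinase (HSV TK) promoter, a constitutive promoter of relatively modest strength. Downstream of it lies a chimeric intron built from human beta-globin and immunoglobulin heavy chain intron sequences, which generally improves mRNA processing and expression. This is followed by a T7 promoter that allows in vitro transcription of the reporter with phage polymerase. The Renilla reniformis luciferase coding sequence comes next, spanning the numbering origin of the circular map, and the transcript is terminated by an SV40 polyadenylation signal.

The record carries no insert, and the feature table does not annotate the position of the added cloning sites. However, a short unannotated gap sits between the end of the luciferase gene and the poly(A) signal, and the listed sequencing primer reads backward from the SV40 poly(A) region, which suggests that fragments are inserted by restriction cloning into the reporter's 3′ UTR. The record does not state a specific application. The design is consistent with testing how inserted sequences affect Renilla luciferase output, or with use as a Renilla control in dual-luciferase assays.
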