LOCUS       Exported 4085 bp ds-DNA circular SYN 12-MAY-2021
DEFINITION  synthetic circular DNA
ACCESSION   .
VERSION     .
KEYWORDS    pIS1
SOURCE      synthetic DNA construct
  ORGANISM  synthetic DNA construct
REFERENCE   1 (bases 1 to 4085)
  TITLE     More Bartel Lab Plasmids
REFERENCE   2 (bases 1 to 4085)
  AUTHORS   .
  TITLE     Direct Submission
  JOURNAL   Exported May 12, 2021 from SnapGene Server 1.1.58
            http://www.snapgene.com
FEATURES             Location/Qualifiers
     source          1..4085
                     /organism="synthetic DNA construct"
                     /mol_type="other DNA"
     polyA_signal    964..1085
                     /label=SV40 poly(A) signal
                     /note="SV40 polyadenylation signal"
     primer_bind     complement(975..994)
                     /label=EBV-rev
                     /note="SV40 polyA terminator, reverse primer"
     primer_bind     1029..1048
                     /label=SV40pA-R
                     /note="SV40 polyA, reverse primer"
     promoter        1218..1322
                     /gene="bla"
                     /label=AmpR promoter
     CDS             1323..2183
                     /codon_start=1
                     /gene="bla"
                     /product="beta-lactamase"
                     /label=AmpR
                     /note="confers resistance to ampicillin, carbenicillin, and
                     related antibiotics"
                     /translation="MSIQHFRVALIPFFAAFCLPVFAHPETLVKVKDAEDQLGARVGYI
                     ELDLNSGKILESFRPEERFPMMSTFKVLLCGAVLSRIDAGQEQLGRRIHYSQNDLVEYS
                     PVTEKHLTDGMTVRELCSAAITMSDNTAANLLLTTIGGPKELTAFLHNMGDHVTRLDRW
                     EPELNEAIPNDERDTTMPVAMATTLRKLLTGELLTLASRQQLIDWMEADKVAGPLLRSA
                     LPAGWFIADKSGAGERGSRGIIAALGPDGKPSRIVVIYTTGSQATMDERNRQIAEIGAS
                     LIKHW"
     primer_bind     complement(1541..1560)
                     /label=Amp-R
                     /note="Ampicillin resistance gene, reverse primer"
     rep_origin      2354..2942
                     /direction=RIGHT
                     /label=ori
                     /note="high-copy-number ColE1/pMB1/pBR322/pUC origin of
                     replication"
     primer_bind     2843..2862
                     /label=pBR322ori-F
                     /note="pBR322 origin, forward primer"
     promoter        3017..3768
                     /label=HSV TK promoter
                     /note="herpes simplex virus thymidine kinase promoter"
     intron          3838..3970
                     /label=chimeric intron
                     /note="chimera between introns from human beta-globin and
                     immunoglobulin heavy chain genes"
     primer_bind     3953..3972
                     /label=pMT2-F
                     /note="Synthetic intron, forward primer"
     promoter        4015..4033
                     /label=T7 promoter
                     /note="promoter for bacteriophage T7 RNA polymerase"
     CDS             4043..893
                     /codon_start=1
                     /product="luciferase from the anthozoan coelenterate
                     Renilla reniformis (sea pansy)"
                     /label=Rluc
                     /translation="MTSKVYDPEQRKRMITGPQWWARCKQMNVLDSFINYYDSEKHAEN
                     AVIFLHGNAASSYLWRHVVPHIEPVARCIIPDLIGMGKSGKSGNGSYRLLDHYKYLTAW
                     FELLNLPKKIIFVGHDWGACLAFHYSYEHQDKIKAIVHAESVVDVIESWDEWPDIEEDI
                     ALIKSEEGEKMVLENNFFVETMLPSKIMRKLEPEEFAAYLEPFKEKGEVRRPTLSWPRE
                     IPLVKGGKPDVVQIVRNYNAYLRASDDLPKMFIESDPGFFSNAIVEGAKKFPNTEFVKV
                     KGLHFSQEDAPDEMGKYIKSFVERVLKNEQ"
ORIGIN
        1 taactggtcc gcagtggtgg gccagatgta aacaaatgaa tgttcttgat tcatttatta
       61 attattatga ttcagaaaaa catgcagaaa atgctgttat ttttttacat ggtaacgcgg
      121 cctcttctta tttatggcga catgttgtgc cacatattga gccagtagcg cggtgtatta
      181 taccagacct tattggtatg ggcaaatcag gcaaatctgg taatggttct tataggttac
      241 ttgatcatta caaatatctt actgcatggt ttgaacttct taatttacca aagaagatca
      301 tttttgtcgg ccatgattgg ggtgcttgtt tggcatttca ttatagctat gagcatcaag
      361 ataagatcaa agcaatagtt cacgctgaaa gtgtagtaga tgtgattgaa tcatgggatg
      421 aatggcctga tattgaagaa gatattgcgt tgatcaaatc tgaagaagga gaaaaaatgg
      481 ttttggagaa taacttcttc gtggaaacca tgttgccatc aaaaatcatg agaaagttag
      541 aaccagaaga atttgcagca tatcttgaac cattcaaaga gaaaggtgaa gttcgtcgtc
      601 caacattatc atggcctcgt gaaatcccgt tagtaaaagg tggtaaacct gacgttgtac
      661 aaattgttag gaattataat gcttatctac gtgcaagtga tgatttacca aaaatgttta
      721 ttgaatcgga cccaggattc ttttccaatg ctattgttga aggtgccaag aagtttccta
      781 atactgaatt tgtcaaagta aaaggtcttc atttttcgca agaagatgca cctgatgaaa
      841 tgggaaaata tatcaaatcg ttcgttgagc gagttctcaa aaatgaacaa taattctagg
      901 agctctatac cggtctcgat atcactacta gtgttctaga gcggccgctt cgagcagaca
      961 tgataagata cattgatgag tttggacaaa ccacaactag aatgcagtga aaaaaatgct
     1021 ttatttgtga aatttgtgat gctattgctt tatttgtaac cattataagc tgcaataaac
     1081 aagttaacaa caacaattgc attcatttta tgtttcaggt tcagggggag gtgtgggagg
     1141 ttttttaaag caagtaaaac ctctacaaat gtggtaaaat cgataaggat ccaggtggca
     1201 cttttcgggg aaatgtgcgc ggaaccccta tttgtttatt tttctaaata cattcaaata
     1261 tgtatccgct catgagacaa taaccctgat aaatgcttca ataatattga aaaaggaaga
     1321 gtatgagtat tcaacatttc cgtgtcgccc ttattccctt ttttgcggca ttttgccttc
     1381 ctgtttttgc tcacccagaa acgctggtga aagtaaaaga tgctgaagat cagttgggtg
     1441 cacgagtggg ttacatcgaa ctggatctca acagcggtaa gatccttgag agttttcgcc
     1501 ccgaagaacg ttttccaatg atgagcactt ttaaagttct gctatgtggc gcggtattat
     1561 cccgtattga cgccgggcaa gagcaactcg gtcgccgcat acactattct cagaatgact
     1621 tggttgagta ctcaccagtc acagaaaagc atcttacgga tggcatgaca gtaagagaat
     1681 tatgcagtgc tgccataacc atgagtgata acactgcggc caacttactt ctgacaacga
     1741 tcggaggacc gaaggagcta accgcttttt tgcacaacat gggggatcat gtaactcgcc
     1801 ttgatcgttg ggaaccggag ctgaatgaag ccataccaaa cgacgagcgt gacaccacga
     1861 tgcctgtagc aatggcaaca acgttgcgca aactattaac tggcgaacta cttactctag
     1921 cttcccggca acaattaata gactggatgg aggcggataa agttgcagga ccacttctgc
     1981 gctcggccct tccggctggc tggtttattg ctgataaatc tggagccggt gagcgtgggt
     2041 ctcgcggtat cattgcagca ctggggccag atggtaagcc ctcccgtatc gtagttatct
     2101 acacgacggg gagtcaggca actatggatg aacgaaatag acagatcgct gagataggtg
     2161 cctcactgat taagcattgg taactgtcag accaagttta ctcatatata ctttagattg
     2221 atttaaaact tcatttttaa tttaaaagga tctaggtgaa gatccttttt gataatctca
     2281 tgaccaaaat cccttaacgt gagttttcgt tccactgagc gtcagacccc gtagaaaaga
     2341 tcaaaggatc ttcttgagat cctttttttc tgcgcgtaat ctgctgcttg caaacaaaaa
     2401 aaccaccgct accagcggtg gtttgtttgc cggatcaaga gctaccaact ctttttccga
     2461 aggtaactgg cttcagcaga gcgcagatac caaatactgt tcttctagtg tagccgtagt
     2521 taggccacca cttcaagaac tctgtagcac cgcctacata cctcgctctg ctaatcctgt
     2581 taccagtggc tgctgccagt ggcgataagt cgtgtcttac cgggttggac tcaagacgat
     2641 agttaccgga taaggcgcag cggtcgggct gaacgggggg ttcgtgcaca cagcccagct
     2701 tggagcgaac gacctacacc gaactgagat acctacagcg tgagctatga gaaagcgcca
     2761 cgcttcccga agggagaaag gcggacaggt atccggtaag cggcagggtc ggaacaggag
     2821 agcgcacgag ggagcttcca gggggaaacg cctggtatct ttatagtcct gtcgggtttc
     2881 gccacctctg acttgagcgt cgatttttgt gatgctcgtc aggggggcgg agcctatgga
     2941 aaaacgccag caacgcggcc tttttacggt tcctggcctt ttgctggcct tttgctcaca
     3001 tggctcgaca gatctaaatg agtcttcgga cctcgcgggg gccgcttaag cggtggttag
     3061 ggtttgtctg acgcgggggg agggggaagg aacgaaacac tctcattcgg aggcggctcg
     3121 gggtttggtc ttggtggcca cgggcacgca gaagagcgcc gcgatcctct taagcacccc
     3181 cccgccctcc gtggaggcgg gggtttggtc ggcgggtggt aactggcggg ccgctgactc
     3241 gggcgggtcg cgcgccccag agtgtgacct tttcggtctg ctcgcagacc cccgggcggc
     3301 gccgccgcgg cggcgacggg ctcgctgggt cctaggctcc atggggaccg tatacgtgga
     3361 caggctctgg agcatccgca cgactgcggt gatattaccg gagaccttct gcgggacgag
     3421 ccgggtcacg cggctgacgc ggagcgtccg ttgggcgaca aacaccagga cggggcacag
     3481 gtacactatc ttgtcacccg gaggcgcgag ggactgcagg agcttcaggg agtggcgcag
     3541 ctgcttcatc cccgtggccc gttgctcgcg tttgctggcg gtgtccccgg aagaaatata
     3601 tttgcatgtc tttagttcta tgatgacaca aaccccgccc agcgtcttgt cattggcgaa
     3661 ttcgaacacg cagatgcagt cggggcggcg cggtcccagg tccacttcgc atattaaggt
     3721 gacgcgtgtg gcctcgaaca ccgagcgacc ctgcagcgac ccgcttaaaa gcttgattct
     3781 tctgacacaa cagtctcgaa cttaagctgc agaagttggt cgtgaggcac tgggcaggta
     3841 agtatcaagg ttacaagaca ggtttaagga gaccaataga aactgggctt gtcgagacag
     3901 agaagactct tgcgtttctg ataggcacct attggtctta ctgacatcca ctttgccttt
     3961 ctctccacag gtgtccactc ccagttcaat tacagctctt aaggctagag tacttaatac
     4021 gactcactat aggctagcca ccatgacttc gaaagtttat gatccagaac aaaggaaacg
     4081 gatga
//
