>Addgene plasmid #12179 | pIS1 | addgene partial sequence | sequence record 18745 | 12179 with EBV reverse
GCGGCCGCTCTAGAACACTAGTAGTGATATCGAGACCGGTATAGAGCTCCTAGAATTATTGTTCATTTTT
GAGAACTCGCTCAACGAACGATTTGATATATTTTCCCATTTCATCAGGTGCATCTTCTTGCGAAAAATGA
AGACCTTTTACTTTGACAAATTCAGTATTAGGAAACTTCTTGGCACCTTCAACAATAGCATTGGAAAAGA
ATCCTGGGTCCGATTCAATAAACATTTTTGGTAAATCATCACTTGCACGTAGATAAGCATTATAATTCCT
AACAATTTGTACAACGTCAGGTTTACCACCTTTTACTAACGGGATTTCACGAGGCCATGATAATGTTGGA
CGACGAACTTCACCTTTCTCTTTGAATGGTTCAAGATATGCTGCAAATTCTTCTGGTTCTAACTTTCTCA
TGATTTTTGATGGCAACATGGTTTCCACGAAGAAGTTATTCTCCAAAACCATTTTTTCTCCTTCTTCAGA
TTTGATCAACGCAATATCTTCTTCAATATCAGGCCATTCATCCCATGATTCAATCACATCTACTACACTT
TC
